>Addgene plasmid #183046 | pLenti_CMV:Flag-dKeNLuc_SV40:PuroR | addgene full sequence | sequence record 359596 | Addgene NGS Result
TTCTTTCCTGCGTTATCCCCTGATTCTGTGGATAACCGTATTACCGCCTTTGAGTGAGCTGATACCGCTC
GCCGCAGCCGAACGACCGAGCGCAGCGAGTCAGTGAGCGAGGAAGCGGAAGAGCGCCCAATACGCAAACC
GCCTCTCCCCGCGCGTTGGCCGATTCATTAATGCAGCTGGCACGACAGGTTTCCCGACTGGAAAGCGGGC
AGTGAGCGCAACGCAATTAATGTGAGTTAGCTCACTCATTAGGCACCCCAGGCTTTACACTTTATGCTTC
CGGCTCGTATGTTGTGTGGAATTGTGAGCGGATAACAATTTCACACAGGAAACAGCTATGACCATGATTA
CGCCAAGCGCGCAATTAACCCTCACTAAAGGGAACAAAAGCTGGAGCTGCAAGCTTAATGTAGTCTTATG
CAATACTCTTGTAGTCTTGCAACATGGTAACGATGAGTTAGCAACATGCCTTACAAGGAGAGAAAAAGCA
CCGTGCATGCCGATTGGTGGAAGTAAGGTGGTACGATCGTGCCTTATTAGGAAGGCAACAGACGGGTCTG
ACATGGATTGGACGAACCACTGAATTGCCGCATTGCAGAGATATTGTATTTAAGTGCCTAGCTCGATACA
TAAACGGGTCTCTCTGGTTAGACCAGATCTGAGCCTGGGAGCTCTCTGGCTAACTAGGGAACCCACTGCT
TAAGCCTCAATAAAGCTTGCCTTGAGTGCTTCAAGTAGTGTGTGCCCGTCTGTTGTGTGACTCTGGTAAC
TAGAGATCCCTCAGACCCTTTTAGTCAGTGTGGAAAATCTCTAGCAGTGGCGCCCGAACAGGGACTTGAA
AGCGAAAGGGAAACCAGAGGAGCTCTCTCGACGCAGGACTCGGCTTGCTGAAGCGCGCACGGCAAGAGGC
GAGGGGCGGCGACTGGTGAGTACGCCAAAAATTTTGACTAGCGGAGGCTAGAAGGAGAGAGATGGGTGCG
AGAGCGTCAGTATTAAGCGGGGGAGAATTAGATCGCGATGGGAAAAAATTCGGTTAAGGCCAGGGGGAAA
GAAAAAATATAAATTAAAACATATAGTATGGGCAAGCAGGGAGCTAGAACGATTCGCAGTTAATCCTGGC
CTGTTAGAAACATCAGAAGGCTGTAGACAAATACTGGGACAGCTACAACCATCCCTTCAGACAGGATCAG
AAGAACTTAGATCATTATATAATACAGTAGCAACCCTCTATTGTGTGCATCAAAGGATAGAGATAAAAGA
CACCAAGGAAGCTTTAGACAAGATAGAGGAAGAGCAAAACAAAAGTAAGACCACCGCACAGCAAGCGGCC
GCTGATCTTCAGACCTGGAGGAGGAGATATGAGGGACAATTGGAGAAGTGAATTATATAAATATAAAGTA
GTAAAAATTGAACCATTAGGAGTAGCACCCACCAAGGCAAAGAGAAGAGTGGTGCAGAGAGAAAAAAGAG
CAGTGGGAATAGGAGCTTTGTTCCTTGGGTTCTTGGGAGCAGCAGGAAGCACTATGGGCGCAGCGTCAAT
GACGCTGACGGTACAGGCCAGACAATTATTGTCTGGTATAGTGCAGCAGCAGAACAATTTGCTGAGGGCT
ATTGAGGCGCAACAGCATCTGTTGCAACTCACAGTCTGGGGCATCAAGCAGCTCCAGGCAAGAATCCTGG
CTGTGGAAAGATACCTAAAGGATCAACAGCTCCTGGGGATTTGGGGTTGCTCTGGAAAACTCATTTGCAC
CACTGCTGTGCCTTGGAATGCTAGTTGGAGTAATAAATCTCTGGAACAGATTTGGAATCACACGACCTGG
ATGGAGTGGGACAGAGAAATTAACAATTACACAAGCTTAATACACTCCTTAATTGAAGAATCGCAAAACC
AGCAAGAAAAGAATGAACAAGAATTATTGGAATTAGATAAATGGGCAAGTTTGTGGAATTGGTTTAACAT
AACAAATTGGCTGTGGTATATAAAATTATTCATAATGATAGTAGGAGGCTTGGTAGGTTTAAGAATAGTT
TTTGCTGTACTTTCTATAGTGAATAGAGTTAGGCAGGGATATTCACCATTATCGTTTCAGACCCACCTCC
CAACCCCGAGGGGACCCGACAGGCCCGAAGGAATAGAAGAAGAAGGTGGAGAGAGAGACAGAGACAGATC
CATTCGATTAGTGAACGGATCTCGACGGTATCGGTTAACTTTTAAAAGAAAAGGGGGGATTGGGGGGTAC
AGTGCAGGGGAAAGAATAGTAGACATAATAGCAACAGACATACAAACTAAAGAATTACAAAAACAAATTA
CAAAATTCAAAATTTTATCGATAAGCTTGGGAGTTCCGCGTTACATAACTTACGGTAAATGGCCCGCCTG
GCTGACCGCCCAACGACCCCCGCCCATTGACGTCAATAATGACGTATGTTCCCATAGTAACGCCAATAGG
GACTTTCCATTGACGTCAATGGGTGGAGTATTTACGGTAAACTGCCCACTTGGCAGTACATCAAGTGTAT
CATATGCCAAGTACGCCCCCTATTGACGTCAATGACGGTAAATGGCCCGCCTGGCATTATGCCCAGTACA
TGACCTTATGGGACTTTCCTACTTGGCAGTACATCTACGTATTAGTCATCGCTATTACCATGGTGATGCG
GTTTTGGCAGTACATCAATGGGCGTGGATAGCGGTTTGACTCACGGGGATTTCCAAGTCTCCACCCCATT
GACGTCAATGGGAGTTTGTTTTGGCACCAAAATCAACGGGACTTTCCAAAATGTCGTAACAACTCCGCCC
CATTGACGCAAATGGGCGGTAGGCGTGTACGGTGGGAGGTCTATATAAGCAGAGCTCGTTTAGTGAACCG
TCAGATCGCCTGGAGACGCCATCCACGCTGTTTTGACCTCCATAGAAGACACCGACTCTAGAATGGACTA
CAAGGACGACGATGACAAGGTGAGTGTGATCGCTAAACAAATGACCTACAAGGTTTATATGTCAGGCACG
GTCAATGGACACTACTTTGAGGTCGAAGGCGATGGAAAAGGAAAGCCTTACGAGGGAGAGCAGACAGTAA
AGCTCACTGTCACCAAGGGTGGACCTCTGCCATTTGCTTGGGATATATTATCACCACTGTTTCAGTACGG
AAGCATACCATTCACCAAGTACCCTGAAGACATCCCTGATTATGTAAAGCAGTCATTCCCTGAGGGATAT
ACATGGGAGAGGACCATGAACTTTGAAGATGGTGCAGTGTGTACTGTCAGCAATGATTCCAGCATCCAAG
GCAACTGTTTCATCTACAATGTCAAAATCTCTGGTACGAACTTTCCTCCCAATGGACCTGTTATGCAGAA
GAAGACACAGGGCTGGGAACCCAGCACTGAGCGTCTCTTTGCACGAGATGGAATGCTGATAGGAAACGAT
TATATGGCTCTGAAGTTGGAAGGAGGTGGTCACTATTTGTGTGAATTTAAATCTACTTACAAGGCAAAGA
AGCCTGTGAGGATGCCAGGGTATCACTATATTGACCGCAAACTGGATGTAACCAGTCACAACAGGGATTA
CACATCTGTTGAGCAGTGTGAAATAGCCATTGCACGCCACTTTTTGCTCGGTGATATCTCCGGAGGTATG
GTCTTCACACTCGAAGATTTCGTTGGGGACTGGCGACAGACAGCCGGCTACAACCTGGACCAAGTCCTTG
AACAGGGAGGTGTGTCCAGTTTGTTTCAGAATCTCGGGGTGTCCGTAACTCCGATCCAAAGGATTGTCCT
GAGCGGTGAAAATGGGCTGAAGATCGACATCCATGTCATCATCCCGTATGAAGGTCTGAGCGGCGACCAA
ATGGGCCAGATCGAAAAAATTTTTAAGGTGGTGTACCCTGTGGATGATCATCACTTTAAGGTGATCCTGC
ACTATGGCACACTGGTAATCGACGGGGTTACGCCGAACATGATCGACTATTTCGGACGGCCGTATGAAGG
CATCGCCGTGTTCGACGGCAAAAAGATCACTGTAACAGGGACCCTGTGGAACGGCAACAAAATTATCGAC
GAGCGCCTGATCAACCCCGACGGCTCCCTGCTGTTCCGAGTAACCATCAACGGAGTGACCGGCTGGCGGC
TGTGCGAACGCATTCTGGCGTAAGGATCCGGACTAGTTAACGCGTCGACCAGTGGTCGACCCTGTGGAAT
GTGTGTCAGTTAGGGTGTGGAAAGTCCCCAGGCTCCCCAGCAGGCAGAAGTATGCAAAGCATGCATCTCA
ATTAGTCAGCAACCAGGTGTGGAAAGTCCCCAGGCTCCCCAGCAGGCAGAAGTATGCAAAGCATGCATCT
CAATTAGTCAGCAACCATAGTCCCGCCCCTAACTCCGCCCATCCCGCCCCTAACTCCGCCCAGTTCCGCC
CATTCTCCGCCCCATGGCTGACTAATTTTTTTTATTTATGCAGAGGCCGAGGCCGCCTCGGCCTCTGAGC
TATTCCAGAAGTAGTGAGGAGGCTTTTTTGGAGGCCTAGGCTTTTGCAAAAAGCTTACCATGACCGAGTA
CAAGCCCACGGTGCGCCTCGCCACCCGCGACGACGTCCCCAGGGCCGTACGCACCCTCGCCGCCGCGTTC
GCCGACTACCCCGCCACGCGCCACACCGTCGATCCGGACCGCCACATCGAGCGGGTCACCGAGCTGCAAG
AACTCTTCCTCACGCGCGTCGGGCTCGACATCGGCAAGGTGTGGGTCGCGGACGACGGCGCCGCGGTGGC
GGTCTGGACCACGCCGGAGAGCGTCGAAGCGGGGGCGGTGTTCGCCGAGATCGGCCCGCGCATGGCCGAG
TTGAGCGGTTCCCGGCTGGCCGCGCAGCAACAGATGGAAGGCCTCCTGGCGCCGCACCGGCCCAAGGAGC
CCGCGTGGTTCCTGGCCACCGTCGGCGTCTCGCCCGACCACCAGGGCAAGGGTCTGGGCAGCGCCGTCGT
GCTCCCCGGAGTGGAGGCGGCCGAGCGCGCCGGGGTGCCCGCCTTCCTGGAGACCTCCGCGCCCCGCAAC
CTCCCCTTCTACGAGCGGCTCGGCTTCACCGTCACCGCCGACGTCGAGGTGCCCGAAGGACCGCGCACCT
GGTGCATGACCCGCAAGCCCGGTGCCTGACGCCCGCCCCACGACCCGCAGCGCCCGACCGAAAGGAGCGC
ACGACCCCATGCATCGCCAGTCGACAATCAACCTCTGGATTACAAAATTTGTGAAAGATTGACTGGTATT
CTTAACTATGTTGCTCCTTTTACGCTATGTGGATACGCTGCTTTAATGCCTTTGTATCATGCTATTGCTT
CCCGTATGGCTTTCATTTTCTCCTCCTTGTATAAATCCTGGTTGCTGTCTCTTTATGAGGAGTTGTGGCC
CGTTGTCAGGCAACGTGGCGTGGTGTGCACTGTGTTTGCTGACGCAACCCCCACTGGTTGGGGCATTGCC
ACCACCTGTCAGCTCCTTTCCGGGACTTTCGCTTTCCCCCTCCCTATTGCCACGGCGGAACTCATCGCCG
CCTGCCTTGCCCGCTGCTGGACAGGGGCTCGGCTGTTGGGCACTGACAATTCCGTGGTGTTGTCGGGGAA
GCTGACGTCCTTTCCATGGCTGCTCGCCTGTGTTGCCACCTGGATTCTGCGCGGGACGTCCTTCTGCTAC
GTCCCTTCGGCCCTCAATCCAGCGGACCTTCCTTCCCGCGGCCTGCTGCCGGCTCTGCGGCCTCTTCCGC
GTCTTCGCCTTCGCCCTCAGACGAGTCGGATCTCCCTTTGGGCCGCCTCCCCGCCTGGAATTCGAGCTCG
GTACCTTTAAGACCAATGACTTACAAGGCAGCTGTAGATCTTAGCCACTTTTTAAAAGAAAAGGGGGGAC
TGGAAGGGCTAATTCACTCCCAACGAAGACAAGATCTGCTTTTTGCTTGTACTGGGTCTCTCTGGTTAGA
CCAGATCTGAGCCTGGGAGCTCTCTGGCTAACTAGGGAACCCACTGCTTAAGCCTCAATAAAGCTTGCCT
TGAGTGCTTCAAGTAGTGTGTGCCCGTCTGTTGTGTGACTCTGGTAACTAGAGATCCCTCAGACCCTTTT
AGTCAGTGTGGAAAATCTCTAGCAGTAGTAGTTCATGTCATCTTATTATTCAGTATTTATAACTTGCAAA
GAAATGAATATCAGAGAGTGAGAGGAACTTGTTTATTGCAGCTTATAATGGTTACAAATAAAGCAATAGC
ATCACAAATTTCACAAATAAAGCATTTTTTTCACTGCATTCTAGTTGTGGTTTGTCCAAACTCATCAATG
TATCTTATCATGTCTGGCTCTAGCTATCCCGCCCCTAACTCCGCCCATCCCGCCCCTAACTCCGCCCAGT
TCCGCCCATTCTCCGCCCCATGGCTGACTAATTTTTTTTATTTATGCAGAGGCCGAGGCCGCCTCGGCCT
CTGAGCTATTCCAGAAGTAGTGAGGAGGCTTTTTTGGAGGCCTAGGGACGTACCCAATTCGCCCTATAGT
GAGTCGTATTACGCGCGCTCACTGGCCGTCGTTTTACAACGTCGTGACTGGGAAAACCCTGGCGTTACCC
AACTTAATCGCCTTGCAGCACATCCCCCTTTCGCCAGCTGGCGTAATAGCGAAGAGGCCCGCACCGATCG
CCCTTCCCAACAGTTGCGCAGCCTGAATGGCGAATGGG
[124 nt withheld, positions 6689-6812]
C
[91 nt withheld, positions 6814-6904]
A
[49 nt withheld, positions 6906-6954]
CCTTTGACGTTGGAGTCCACGTTCTTT
[37 nt withheld, positions 6982-7018]
ACCCTATCTCGGTCTATTCTTTTGATTTATAAGGGATTTTGCCGATTTCGGCCTATTGGTTAAAAAATGA
GCTGATTTAACAAAAATTTAACGCGAATTTTAACAAAATATTAACGCTTACAATTTAGGTGGCACTTTTC
GGGGAAATGTGCGCGGAACCCCTATTTGTTTATTTTTCTAAATACATTCAAATATGTATCCGCTCATGAG
ACAATAACCCTGATAAATGCTTCAATAATATTGAAAAAGGAAGAGTATGAGTATTCAACATTTCCGTGTC
GCCCTTATTCCCTTTTTTGCGGCATTTTGCCTTCCTGTTTTTGCTCACCCAGAAACGCTGGTGAAAGTAA
AAGATGCTGAAGATCAGTTGGGTGCACGAGTGGGTTACATCGAACTGGATCTCAACAGCGGTAAGATCCT
TGAGAGTTTTCGCCCCGAAGAACGTTTTCCAATGATGAGCACTTTTAAAGTTCTGCTATGTGGCGCGGTA
TTATCCCGTATTGACGCCGGGCAAGAGCAACTCGGTCGCCGCATACACTATTCTCAGAATGACTTGGTTG
AGTACTCACCAGTCACAGAAAAGCATCTTACGGATGGCATGACAGTAAGAGAATTATGCAGTGCTGCCAT
AACCATGAGTGATAACACTGCGGCCAACTTACTTCTGACAACGATCGGAGGACCGAAGGAGCTAACCGCT
TTTTTGCACAACATGGGGGATCATGTAACTCGCCTTGATCGTTGGGAACCGGAGCTGAATGAAGCCATAC
CAAACGACGAGCGTGACACCACGATGCCTGTAGCAATGGCAACAACGTTGCGCAAACTATTAACTGGCGA
ACTACTTACTCTAGCTTCCCGGCAACAATTAATAGACTGGATGGAGGCGGATAAAGTTGCAGGACCACTT
CTGCGCTCGGCCCTTCCGGCTGGCTGGTTTATTGCTGATAAATCTGGAGCCGGTGAGCGTGGGTCTCGCG
GTATCATTGCAGCACTGGGGCCAGATGGTAAGCCCTCCCGTATCGTAGTTATCTACACGACGGGGAGTCA
GGCAACTATGGATGAACGAAATAGACAGATCGCTGAGATAGGTGCCTCACTGATTAAGCATTGGTAACTG
TCAGACCAAGTTTACTCATATATACTTTAGATTGATTTAAAACTTCATTTTTAATTTAAAAGGATCTAGG
TGAAGATCCTTTTTGATAATCTCATGACCAAAATCCCTTAACGTGAGTTTTCGTTCCACTGAGCGTCAGA
CCCCGTAGAAAAGATCAAAGGATCTTCTTGAGATCCTTTTTTTCTGCGCGTAATCTGCTGCTTGCAAACA
AAAAAACCACCGCTACCAGCGGTGGTTTGTTTGCCGGATCAAGAGCTACCAACTCTTTTTCCGAAGGTAA
CTGGCTTCAGCAGAGCGCAGATACCAAATACTGTTCTTCTAGTGTAGCCGTAGTTAGGCCACCACTTCAA
GAACTCTGTAGCACCGCCTACATACCTCGCTCTGCTAATCCTGTTACCAGTGGCTGCTGCCAGTGGCGAT
AAGTCGTGTCTTACCGGGTTGGACTCAAGACGATAGTTACCGGATAAGGCGCAGCGGTCGGGCTGAACGG
GGGGTTCGTGCACACAGCCCAGCTTGGAGCGAACGACCTACACCGAACTGAGATACCTACAGCGTGAGCT
ATGAGAAAGCGCCACGCTTCCCGAAGGGAGAAAGGCGGACAGGTATCCGGTAAGCGGCAGGGTCGGAACA
GGAGAGCGCACGAGGGAGCTTCCAGGGGGAAACGCCTGGTATCTTTATAGTCCTGTCGGGTTTCGCCACC
TCTGACTTGAGCGTCGATTTTTGTGATGCTCGTCAGGGGGGCGGAGCCTATGGAAAAACGCCAGCAACGC
GGCCTTTTTACGGTTCCTGGCCTTTTGCTGGCCTTTTGCTCACATG
Features (pLannotate 1.2.2; 31 found; start..end, strand, type, name):
      1..121     +  rep_origin     RSF ori (fragment): Plasmids containing the RSF 1030 origin of replication can be propagated in E. coli cells that contain additional plasmids with compatible origins.
    123..215     +  CDS            lacI (fragment): lac repressor; lacI; The lac repressor binds to the lac operator to inhibit transcription in E. coli. This inhibition can be relieved by adding lactose or isopropyl-β-D-thiogalactopyranoside (IPTG).
    228..249     +  protein_bind   CAP binding site: CAP binding activates transcription in the presence of cAMP. E. coli catabolite activator protein
    264..294     +  promoter       lac promoter: promoter for the E. coli lac operon
    302..318     +  protein_bind   lac operator: The lac repressor binds to the lac operator to inhibit transcription in E. coli. This inhibition can be relieved by adding lactose or isopropyl-β-D-thiogalactopyranoside (IPTG). lac repressor encoded by lacI
    363..381     +  promoter       T3 promoter: promoter for bacteriophage T3 RNA polymerase
    409..635     +  promoter       RSV promoter: Rous sarcoma virus enhancer/promoter
    636..816     +  LTR            5' LTR (truncated): truncated 5' long terminal repeat (LTR) from HIV-1
    863..988     +  misc_feature   HIV-1 Ψ: packaging signal of human immunodeficiency virus type 1
    972..1335    +  CDS            HIV-1 gag (fragment): gag protein from human immunodeficiency virus 1; gag
   1481..1714    +  misc_feature   RRE: The Rev response element (RRE) of HIV-1 allows for Rev-dependent mRNA export from the nucleus to the cytoplasm.
   2091..2191    +  CDS            Rev (fragment): human immunodeficiency virus 1 (HIV-1) Rev protein; rev; enhances nuclear export of unspliced and incompletely spliced viral mRNAs
   2210..2326    +  misc_feature   cPPT/CTS: central polypurine tract and central termination sequence of HIV-1
   2349..2652    +  enhancer       CMV enhancer: human cytomegalovirus immediate early enhancer
   2653..2856    +  promoter       CMV promoter: human cytomegalovirus (CMV) immediate early promoter
   2939..2959    +  CDS            FLAG (fragment): FLAG® epitope tag, followed by an enterokinase cleavage site
   2959..3622    +  CDS            dKeima-Red (fragment): dimeric Keima-Red fluorescent protein
   3638..4153    +  CDS            Nluc: NanoLuc® luciferase human codon-optimized
   4201..4530    +  promoter       SV40 promoter: SV40 enhancer and early promoter
   4540..5139    +  CDS            PuroR: puromycin N-acetyltransferase; pac from Streptomyces alboniger; confers resistance to puromycin
   5206..5794    +  misc_feature   WPRE: woodchuck hepatitis virus posttranscriptional regulatory element
   5811..5879    +  CDS            nef (fragment): NEF_HV1Z2 - Experimental evidence at protein level: Swiss-Prot protein existence level 1. Extracellular Nef protein targets CD4(+) T-lymphocytes for apoptosis by interacting with CXCR4 surface receptors. From Human immunodeficiency virus type 1 group M subtype D (isolate Z2/CDC-Z34) (HIV-1).
   5881..6114    +  LTR            3' LTR (ΔU3): self-inactivating 3' long terminal repeat (LTR) from HIV-1
   6186..6307    +  polyA_signal   SV40 poly(A) signal: SV40 polyadenylation signal
   6347..6482    +  rep_origin     SV40 ori: SV40 origin of replication
   6503..6521    -  promoter       T7 promoter: promoter for bacteriophage T7 RNA polymerase
   6529..6684    +  CDS            lacZα (fragment): LacZα fragment of β-galactosidase; lacZ fragment
   6689..7117    +  rep_origin     f1 ori (sequence partly withheld): f1 bacteriophage origin of replication; arrow indicates direction of (+) strand synthesis
   7170..7274    +  promoter       AmpR promoter: bla
   7275..8135    +  CDS            AmpR: β-lactamase; bla; confers resistance to ampicillin, carbenicillin, and related antibiotics
   8306..8894    +  rep_origin     ori: high-copy-number ColE1/pMB1/pBR322/pUC origin of replication
