[The description below was written by a language model from this plasmid's Addgene catalogue record and pLannotate feature annotations shown in this document.]
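Description:
pLenti_CMV:Flag-dKeNLuc_SV40:PuroR is a lentiviral transfer plasmid of about 9 kb, built on a pLenti backbone, for transient or stable expression of a far-red bioluminescent reporter in mammalian cells. It is maintained in E. coli at high copy through a ColE1/pUC-type origin and selected with ampicillin via the β-lactamase gene. An f1 origin, a lac promoter/operator region and T3/T7 promoters remain from the parental cloning vector. The short hits annotated as RSF ori, lacI and lacZα are only fragments and appear to be backbone remnants rather than functional parts.

The viral portion has a third-generation, self-inactivating layout. An RSV promoter drives a truncated HIV-1 5' LTR, followed by the Ψ packaging signal with an adjoining partial gag sequence, the Rev response element for Rev-dependent export of the genomic RNA, and the cPPT/CTS. The 3' end consists of a WPRE, which boosts transcript stability and expression, a ΔU3 3' LTR and an SV40 polyadenylation signal.

Between these elements, the CMV enhancer/promoter drives the 1,194 bp synthetic insert, dKeNLuc. This is an N-terminally FLAG-tagged fusion of the dimeric Keima-Red fluorescent protein to codon-optimized NanoLuc luciferase. In this "LumiFluor" design, the close coupling of the two proteins is intended to let energy from the luciferase reaction pass to the fluorescent protein, shifting emission toward the far red. A downstream SV40 promoter expresses puromycin N-acetyltransferase, allowing selection of transduced cells. The associated publication concerns multiplexed bioluminescence microscopy, in which spectrally distinct reporters such as this one are resolved.
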