Addgene plasmid #183046: pLenti_CMV:Flag-dKeNLuc_SV40:PuroR
Purpose: Expresses the FLAG-tagged dKeNLuc (Far-Red dKeima LumiFluor) in mammalian cells.
Depositing lab: Antonio Amelio. Depositing organization: University of North Carolina at Chapel Hill. Publication: Multiplexed bioluminescence microscopy via phasor analysis. Yao Z, Brennan CK, Scipioni L, Chen H, Ng KK, Tedeschi G, Parag-Sharma K, Amelio AL, Gratton E, Digman MA, Prescher JA. Nat Methods. 2022 Jul;19(7):893-898. doi: 10.1038/s41592-022-01529-9. Epub 2022 Jun 23. PubMed 35739310.
Backbone
  Vector backbone: pLenti
  Vector type: Mammalian Expression, Lentiviral
  Selectable markers: Puromycin
Growth in bacteria
  Bacterial resistance: Ampicillin, 100 μg/mL
  Growth temperature: 37°C
  Growth strain: NEB Stable
  Copy number: High Copy
Gene/Insert
  Gene/Insert name: dKeNLuc LumiFluor
  Species: Synthetic
  Insert size (bp): 1194
  Promoter: CMV
  Tag / fusion protein: FLAG (N terminal on insert)
  Cloning method: Restriction Enzyme; 5′ cloning site XbaI (unknown if destroyed); 3′ cloning site BamHI (unknown if destroyed)
  Sequencing primers: 5′ CMV
Terms and licenses: Academic/Nonprofit Terms; Industry Terms: Not Available to Industry
How to cite: pLenti_CMV:Flag-dKeNLuc_SV40:PuroR was a gift from Antonio Amelio (Addgene plasmid # 183046 ; http://n2t.net/addgene:183046 ; RRID:Addgene_183046)
